>Addgene plasmid #188091 | pCAG-MBP-Foldon-ATG9 (830-839) | addgene full sequence | sequence record 369743 | Addgene NGS Result
GTCGACATTGATTATTGACTAGTTATTAATAGTAATCAATTACGGGGTCATTAGTTCATAGCCCATATAT
GGAGTTCCGCGTTACATAACTTACGGTAAATGGCCCGCCTGGCTGACCGCCCAACGACCCCCGCCCATTG
ACGTCAATAATGACGTATGTTCCCATAGTAACGCCAATAGGGACTTTCCATTGACGTCAATGGGTGGAGT
ATTTACGGTAAACTGCCCACTTGGCAGTACATCAAGTGTATCATATGCCAAGTACGCCCCCTATTGACGT
CAATGACGGTAAATGGCCCGCCTGGCATTATGCCCAGTACATGACCTTATGGGACTTTCCTACTTGGCAG
TACATCTACGTATTAGTCATCGCTATTACCATGGTCGAGGTGAGCCCCACGTTCTGCTTCACTCTCCCCA
TCTCCCCCCCCTCCCCACCCCCAATTTTGTATTTATTTATTTTTTAATTATTTTGTGCAGCGATGGGGGC
GGGGGGGGGGGGGGGGCGCGCCRGGGGGGGGGGGGGGGGGSGRGGGGSGGGGSGGGGSGRGGCGGAGAGG
TGCGGCGGCAGCCAATCAGAGCGGCGCGCTCCGAAAGTTTCCTTTTATGGCGAGGCGGCGGCGGCGGCGG
CCCTATAAAAAGCGAAGCGCGCGGCGGGCGGGAGTCGCTGCGCGCTGCCTTCGCCCCGTGCCCCGCTCCG
CCGCCGCCTCGCGCCGCCCGCCCCGGCTCTGACTGACCGCGTTACTCCCACAGGTGAGCGGGCGGGACGG
CCCTTCTCCTCCGGGCTGTAATTAGCGCTTGGTTTAATGACGGCTTGTTTCTTTTCTGTGGCTGCGTGAA
AGCCTTGAGGGGCTCCGGGAGGGCCCTTTGTGCGGGGGGAGCGGCTCGGGGGGTGCGTGCGTGTGTGTGT
GCGTGGGGAGCGCCGCGTGCGGCTCCGCGCTGCCCGGCGGCTGTGAGCGCTGCGGGCGCGGCGCGGGGCT
TTGTGCGCTCCGCAGTGTGCGCGAGGGGAGCGCGGCCGGGGGCGGTGCCCCGCGGTGCGGGGGGGGCTGC
GAGGGGAACAAAGGCTGCGTGCGGGGTGTGTGCGTGGGGGGGTGAGCAGGGGGTGTGGGCGCGTCGGTCG
GGCTGCAACCCCCCCTGCACCCCCCTCCCCGAGTTGCTGAGCACGGCCCGGCTTCGGGTGCGGGGCTCCG
TACGGGGCGTGGCGCGGGGCTCGCCGTGCCGGGCGGGGGGTGGCGGCAGGTGGGGGTGCCGGGCGGGGCG
GGGCCGCCTCGGGCCGGGGAGGGCTCGGGGGAGGGGCGCGGCGGCCCCCGGAGCGCCGGCGGCTGTCGAG
GCGCGGCGAGCCGCAGCCATTGCCTTTTATGGTAATCGTGCGAGAGGGCGCAGGGACTTCCTTTGTCCCA
AATCTGTGCGGAGCCGAAATCTGGGAGGCGCCGCCGCACCCCCTCTAGCGGGCGCGGGGCGAAGCGGTGC
GGCGCCGGCAGGAAGGAAATGGGCGGGGAGGGCCTTCGTGCGTCGCCGCGCCGCCGTCCCCTTCTCCCTC
TCCAGCCTCGGGGCTGTCCGCGGGGGGACGGCTGCCTTCGGGGGGGACGGGGCAGGGCGGGGTTCGGCTT
CTGGCGTGTGACCGGCGGCTCTAGAGCCTCTGCTAACCATGTTCATGCCTTCTTCTTTTTCCTACAGCTC
CTGGGCAACGTGCTGGTTATTGTGCTGTCTCATCATTTTGGCAAAGAATTCCTCGATCGACGGTATCGAT
GCCACCATGGGGATCGAAGAAGGTAAACTGGTAATCTGGATTAACGGCGATAAAGGCTATAACGGTCTCG
CTGAAGTCGGTAAGAAATTCGAGAAAGATACCGGAATTAAAGTCACCGTTGAGCATCCGGATAAACTGGA
AGAGAAATTCCCACAGGTTGCGGCAACTGGCGATGGCCCTGACATTATCTTCTGGGCACACGACCGCTTT
GGTGGCTACGCTCAATCTGGCCTGTTGGCTGAAATCACCCCGGACAAAGCGTTCCAGGACAAGCTGTATC
CGTTTACCTGGGATGCCGTACGTTACAACGGCAAGCTGATTGCTTACCCGATCGCTGTTGAAGCGTTATC
GCTGATTTATAACAAAGATCTGCTGCCGAACCCGCCAAAAACCTGGGAAGAGATCCCGGCGCTGGATAAA
GAACTGAAAGCGAAAGGTAAGAGCGCGCTGATGTTCAACCTGCAAGAACCGTACTTCACCTGGCCGCTGA
TTGCTGCTGACGGGGGTTATGCGTTCAAGTATGAAAACGGCAAGTACGACATTAAAGACGTGGGCGTGGA
TAACGCTGGCGCGAAAGCGGGTCTGACCTTCCTGGTTGACCTGATTAAAAACAAACACATGAATGCAGAC
ACCGATTACTCCATCGCAGAAGCTGCCTTTAATAAAGGCGAAACAGCGATGACCATCAACGGCCCGTGGG
CATGGTCCAACATCGACACCAGCAAAGTGAATTATGGTGTAACGGTACTGCCGACCTTCAAGGGTCAACC
ATCCAAACCGTTCGTTGGCGTGCTGAGCGCAGGTATTAACGCCGCCAGTCCGAACAAAGAGCTGGCAAAA
GAGTTCCTCGAAAACTATCTGCTGACTGATGAAGGTCTGGAAGCGGTTAATAAAGACAAACCGCTGGGTG
CCGTAGCGCTGAAGTCTTACGAGGAAGAGTTGGCGAAAGATCCACGTATTGCCGCCACTATGGAAAACGC
CCAGAAAGGTGAAATCATGCCGAACATCCCGCAGATGTCCGCTTTCTGGTATGCCGTGCGTACTGCGGTG
ATCAACGCCGCCAGCGGTCGTCAGACTGTCGATGAAGCCCTGAAAGACGCGCAGACTAATTCGAGCTCGA
ACAACAACAACAATAACAATAACAACAACCTCGGGGATATCCCAACGACCGAAAACCTGTATTTTCAGGG
CGCCATGGGATCCGGTTATATCCCGGAAGCACCGCGTGATGGTCAGGCGTATGTTCGTAAAGATGGTGAA
TGGGTTCTGCTGAGCACCTTTCTGGGATCCGATGAGTTGCCGCCACAAGTCCATAAAGTGTGACTCGAGG
AATTCACTCCTCAGGTGCAGGCTGCCTATCAGAAGGTGGTGGCTGGTGTGGCCAATGCCCTGGCTCACAA
ATACCACTGAGATCTTTTTCCCTCTGCCAAAAATTATGGGGACATCATGAAGCCCCTTGAGCATCTGACT
TCTGGCTAATAAAGGAAATTTATTTTCATTGCAATAGTGTGTTGGAATTTTTTGTGTCTCTCACTCGGAA
GGACATATGGGAGGGCAAATCATTTAAAACATCAGAATGAGTATTTGGTTTAGAGTTTGGCAACATATGC
CCATATGCTGGCTGCCATGAACAAAGGTTGGCTATAAAGAGGTCATCAGTATATGAAACAGCCCCCTGCT
GTCCATTCCTTATTCCATAGAAAAGCCTTGACTTGAGGTTAGATTTTTTTTATATTTTGTTTTGTGTTAT
TTTTTTCTTTAACATCCCTAAAATTTTCCTTACATGTTTTACTAGCCAGATTTTTCCTCCTCTCCTGACT
ACTCCCAGTCATAGCTGTCCCTCTTCTCTTATGGAGATCCCTCGACCTGCAGCCCAAGCTTGGCGTAATC
ATGGTCATAGCTGTTTCCTGTGTGAAATTGTTATCCGCTCACAATTCCACACAACATACGAGCCGGAAGC
ATAAAGTGTAAAGCCTGGGGTGCCTAATGAGTGAGCTAACTCACATTAATTGCGTTGCGCTCACTGCCCG
CTTTCCAGTCGGGAAACCTGTCGTGCCAGCGGATCCGCATCTCAATTAGTCAGCAACCATAGTCCCGCCC
CTAACTCCGCCCATCCCGCCCCTAACTCCGCCCAGTTCCGCCCATTCTCCGCCCCATGGCTGACTAATTT
TTTTTATTTATGCAGAGGCCGAGGCCGCCTCGGCCTCTGAGCTATTCCAGAAGTAGTGAGGAGGCTTTTT
TGGAGGCCTAGGCTTTTGCAAAAAGCTAACTTGTTTATTGCAGCTTATAATGGTTACAAATAAAGCAATA
GCATCACAAATTTCACAAATAAAGCATTTTTTTCACTGCATTCTAGTTGTGGTTTGTCCAAACTCATCAA
TGTATCTTATCATGTCTGGATCCGCTGCATTAATGAATCGGCCAACGCGCGGGGAGAGGCGGTTTGCGTA
TTGGGCGCTCTTCCGCTTCCTCGCTCACTGACTCGCTGCGCTCGGTCGTTCGGCTGCGGCGAGCGGTATC
AGCTCACTCAAAGGCGGTAATACGGTTATCCACAGAATCAGGGGATAACGCAGGAAAGAACATGTGAGCA
AAAGGCCAGCAAAAGGCCAGGAACCGTAAAAAGGCCGCGTTGCTGGCGTTTTTCCATAGGCTCCGCCCCC
CTGACGAGCATCACAAAAATCGACGCTCAAGTCAGAGGTGGCGAAACCCGACAGGACTATAAAGATACCA
GGCGTTTCCCCCTGGAAGCTCCCTCGTGCGCTCTCCTGTTCCGACCCTGCCGCTTACCGGATACCTGTCC
GCCTTTCTCCCTTCGGGAAGCGTGGCGCTTTCTCATAGCTCACGCTGTAGGTATCTCAGTTCGGTGTAGG
TCGTTCGCTCCAAGCTGGGCTGTGTGCACGAACCCCCCGTTCAGCCCGACCGCTGCGCCTTATCCGGTAA
CTATCGTCTTGAGTCCAACCCGGTAAGACACGACTTATCGCCACTGGCAGCAGCCACTGGTAACAGGATT
AGCAGAGCGAGGTATGTAGGCGGTGCTACAGAGTTCTTGAAGTGGTGGCCTAACTACGGCTACACTAGAA
GAACAGTATTTGGTATCTGCGCTCTGCTGAAGCCAGTTACCTTCGGAAAAAGAGTTGGTAGCTCTTGATC
CGGCAAACAAACCACCGCTGGTAGCGGTGGTTTTTTTGTTTGCAAGCAGCAGATTACGCGCAGAAAAAAA
GGATCTCAAGAAGATCCTTTGATCTTTTCTACGGGGTCTGACGCTCAGTGGAACGAAAACTCACGTTAAG
GGATTTTGGTCATGAGATTATCAAAAAGGATCTTCACCTAGATCCTTTTAAATTAAAAATGAAGTTTTAA
ATCAATCTAAAGTATATATGAGTAAACTTGGTCTGACAGTTACCAATGCTTAATCAGTGAGGCACCTATC
TCAGCGATCTGTCTATTTCGTTCATCCATAGTTGCCTGACTCCCCGTCGTGTAGATAACTACGATACGGG
AGGGCTTACCATCTGGCCCCAGTGCTGCAATGATACCGCGAGACCCACGCTCACCGGCTCCAGATTTATC
AGCAATAAACCAGCCAGCCGGAAGGGCCGAGCGCAGAAGTGGTCCTGCAACTTTATCCGCCTCCATCCAG
TCTATTAATTGTTGCCGGGAAGCTAGAGTAAGTAGTTCGCCAGTTAATAGTTTGCGCAACGTTGTTGCCA
TTGCTACAGGCATCGTGGTGTCACGCTCGTCGTTTGGTATGGCTTCATTCAGCTCCGGTTCCCAACGATC
AAGGCGAGTTACATGATCCCCCATGTTGTGCAAAAAAGCGGTTAGCTCCTTCGGTCCTCCGATCGTTGTC
AGAAGTAAGTTGGCCGCAGTGTTATCACTCATGGTTATGGCAGCACTGCATAATTCTCTTACTGTCATGC
CATCCGTAAGATGCTTTTCTGTGACTGGTGAGTACTCAACCAAGTCATTCTGAGAATAGTGTATGCGGCG
ACCGAGTTGCTCTTGCCCGGCGTCAATACGGGATAATACCGCGCCACATAGCAGAACTTTAAAAGTGCTC
ATCATTGGAAAACGTTCTTCGGGGCGAAAACTCTCAAGGATCTTACCGCTGTTGAGATCCAGTTCGATGT
AACCCACTCGTGCACCCAACTGATCTTCAGCATCTTTTACTTTCACCAGCGTTTCTGGGTGAGCAAAAAC
AGGAAGGCAAAATGCCGCAAAAAAGGGAATAAGGGCGACACGGAAATGTTGAATACTCATACTCTTCCTT
TTTCAATATTATTGAAGCATTTATCAGGGTTATTGTCTCATGAGCGGATACATATTTGAATGTATTTAGA
AAAATAAACAAATAGGGGTTCCGCGCACATTTCCCCGAAAAGTGCCACCTGG
Features (pLannotate 1.2.2; 20 found; start..end, strand, type, name):
      4..383     +  enhancer       CMV enhancer: human cytomegalovirus immediate early enhancer
    385..660     +  promoter       chicken β-actin promoter: No description available
    661..1677    +  intron         chimeric intron: chimera between introns from chicken β-actin and rabbit β-globin
   1675..1731    +  CDS            HBB (fragment): HBB_LEPEU - Experimental evidence at protein level: Swiss-Prot protein existence level 1. Involved in oxygen transport from the lung to the various peripheral tissues. From Lepus europaeus (European hare).
   1763..2857    +  CDS            MBP: maltose binding protein from E. coli; malE (mutated); This version of the gene does not encode a signal sequence, so MBP will remain in the cytosol.
   2921..2941    +  CDS            TEV site: tobacco etch virus (TEV) protease recognition and cleavage site
   2936..3034    +  CDS            wac (fragment): WAC_BPT4 - Experimental evidence at protein level: Swiss-Prot protein existence level 1. Chaperone involved in tail fiber assembly and retraction. Acts as a chaperone helping to attach the long tail fibers to the virus during the assembly process. During phage assembly, twelve fibritin molecules attach to the phage neck via gp13: six molecules forming the collar and six molecules forming the whiskers. From Enterobacteria phage T4 (Bacteriophage T4).
   3080..3157    +  CDS            HBB (fragment): HBB_PONPY - Experimental evidence at transcript level: Swiss-Prot protein existence level 2. Involved in oxygen transport from the lung to the various peripheral tissues. From Pongo pygmaeus (Bornean orangutan).
   3228..3283    +  polyA_signal   β-globin poly(A) signal: rabbit β-globin polyadenylation signal (Gil and Proudfoot, 1987)
   3668..3684    -  protein_bind   lac operator: The lac repressor binds to the lac operator to inhibit transcription in E. coli. This inhibition can be relieved by adding lactose or isopropyl-β-D-thiogalactopyranoside (IPTG). lac repressor encoded by lacI
   3692..3722    -  promoter       lac promoter: promoter for the E. coli lac operon
   3737..3758    -  protein_bind   CAP binding site: CAP binding activates transcription in the presence of cAMP. E. coli catabolite activator protein
   3771..3810    -  CDS            lacI (fragment): lac repressor; lacI; The lac repressor binds to the lac operator to inhibit transcription in E. coli. This inhibition can be relieved by adding lactose or isopropyl-β-D-thiogalactopyranoside (IPTG).
   3817..3839    +  promoter       SV40 promoter (fragment): SV40 enhancer and early promoter
   3863..3998    +  rep_origin     SV40 ori: SV40 origin of replication
   4018..4152    +  polyA_signal   SV40 poly(A) signal: SV40 polyadenylation signal
   4154..4208    -  CDS            lacI (fragment): lac repressor; lacI; The lac repressor binds to the lac operator to inhibit transcription in E. coli. This inhibition can be relieved by adding lactose or isopropyl-β-D-thiogalactopyranoside (IPTG).
   4391..4979    -  rep_origin     ori: high-copy-number ColE1/pMB1/pBR322/pUC origin of replication
   5150..6010    -  CDS            AmpR: β-lactamase; bla; confers resistance to ampicillin, carbenicillin, and related antibiotics
   6011..6115    -  promoter       AmpR promoter: bla
