[The description below was written by a language model from this plasmid's Addgene catalogue record and pLannotate feature annotations shown in this document.]
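Description:
pCAG-MBP-Foldon-ATG9 (830-839) is a mammalian expression plasmid of about 6.1 kb built on the pCAG backbone. It is used to produce a trimerised form of the extreme C-terminal tail of human ATG9A. In E. coli it is maintained through a high-copy ColE1/pUC-type origin and selected with ampicillin via the β-lactamase gene and its native promoter. The backbone also carries an SV40 origin of replication with an SV40 poly(A) signal, which can support episomal amplification in cells expressing large T antigen. Remnants of lac promoter, operator and lacI sequence are also present as cloning-vector leftovers.

The catalogue lists the promoter as CMV, but the annotated sequence shows the composite CAG arrangement: the CMV immediate-early enhancer, the chicken β-actin promoter and a chimeric β-actin/β-globin intron. Transcripts end at a rabbit β-globin polyadenylation signal. The short HBB fragments flagged on either side of the insert most likely reflect β-globin-derived sequence in this cassette rather than expressed protein.

The open reading frame encodes an N-terminal E. coli maltose-binding protein lacking its signal sequence, then a TEV protease cleavage site. Next comes the foldon domain from bacteriophage T4 fibritin (annotated as a wac fragment), followed by ATG9A residues 830–839 and a stop codon. The ten-residue ATG9A segment is too short to have been annotated separately. MBP provides solubility and an affinity handle, and foldon drives trimer assembly, so the tail peptide is displayed in three copies. TEV cleavage can remove the MBP tag. The associated work concerns ATG9A recruitment to the ULK1 complex during mitophagy initiation, which is consistent with use in protein production for binding and structural studies.
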