Addgene plasmid #188091: pCAG-MBP-Foldon-ATG9 (830-839)
Purpose: To make ATG9 C-terminal tail trimer for expression in mammalian cells
Depositing lab: James Hurley. Depositing organization: University of California, Berkeley. Publication: Structural basis for ATG9A recruitment to the ULK1 complex in mitophagy initiation. Ren X, Nguyen TN, Lam WK, Buffalo CZ, Lazarou M, Yokom AL, Hurley JH. Sci Adv. 2023 Feb 15;9(7):eadg2997. doi: 10.1126/sciadv.adg2997. Epub 2023 Feb 15. PubMed 36791199.
Backbone
  Vector backbone: pCAG
  Vector type: Mammalian Expression
Growth in bacteria
  Bacterial resistance: Ampicillin, 100 μg/mL
  Growth temperature: 37°C
  Growth strain: DH5alpha
  Copy number: High Copy
Gene/Insert
  Gene/Insert name: ATG9 (alt name: MBP-TEVsite-Foldon-ATG9 (830-839)-stop)
  Species: H. sapiens (human)
  Mutation: ATG9 (830-839)
  Entrez Gene: ATG9A (a.k.a. APG9L1, MGD3208, mATG9)
  Promoter: CMV
  Tag / fusion protein: MBP tag (N terminal on insert)
  Cloning method: Restriction Enzyme; 3′ cloning site XhoI (unknown if destroyed)
  Sequencing primers: 5′ ccgctttctggtatgccgtgcg; 3′ gagccagggcattggccacac
Terms and licenses: Academic/Nonprofit Terms; Industry Terms: Not Available to Industry
How to cite: pCAG-MBP-Foldon-ATG9 (830-839) was a gift from James Hurley (Addgene plasmid # 188091 ; http://n2t.net/addgene:188091 ; RRID:Addgene_188091)
