>Addgene plasmid #188091 | pCAG-MBP-Foldon-ATG9 (830-839) | depositor partial sequence | sequence record 364953 | Foldon-ATG9 (830-839) (--/xhoI)
GGTTATATCCCGGAAGCACCGCGTGATGGTCAGGCGTATGTTCGTAAAGATGGTGAATGGGTTCTGCTGA
GCACCTTTCTGGGATCCGATGAGTTGCCGCCACAAGTCCATAAAGTGTGA
